>Addgene plasmid #236211 | pTn Donor | addgene full sequence | sequence record 469016 | Addgene NGS Result
GTAGATCTCGGTGGTCGCCGTATCATTACTAGTTTAGAAAAACTCATCGAGCATCAAATGAAACTGCAAT
TTATTCATATCAGGATTATCAATACCATATTTTTGAAAAAGCCGTTTCTGTAATGAAGGAGAAAACTCAC
CGAGGCAGTTCCATAGGATGGCAAGATCCTGGTATCGGTCTGCGATTCCGACTCGTCCAACATCAATACA
ACCTATTAATTTCCCCTCGTCAAAAATAAGGTTATCAAGTGAGAAATCACCATGAGTGACGACTGAATCC
GGTGAGAATGGCAAAAGCTTATGCATTTCTTTCCAGACTTGTTCAACAGGCCAGCCATTACGCTCGTCAT
CAAAATCACTCGCATCAACCAAACCGTTATTCATTCGTGATTGCGCCTGAGCGAGACGAAATACGCGATC
GCTGTTAAAAGGACAATTACAAACAGGAATCGAATGCAACCGGCGCAGGAACACTGCCAGCGCATCAACA
ATATTTTCACCTGAATCAGGATATTCTTCTAATACCTGGAATGCTGTTTTACCGGGGATCGCAGTGGTGA
GTAACCATGCATCATCAGGAGTACGGATAAAATGCTTGATGGTCGGAAGAGGCATAAATTCCGTCAGCCA
GTTTAGTCTGACCATCTCATCTGTAACATCATTGGCAACGCTACCTTTGCCATGTTTCAGAAACAACTCT
GGCGCATCGGGCTTCCCATACAATCGATAGATTGTCGCACCTGATTGCCCGACATTATCGCGAGCCCATT
TATACCCATATAAATCAGCATCCATGTTGGAATTTAATCGCGGCCTCGAGCAAGACGTTTCCCGTTGAAT
ATGGCTCATACTCTTCCTTTTTCAATATTATTGAAGCATTTATCAGGGTTATTGTCTCATGAGCGGATAC
ATATTTGAATGTATTTAGAAAAATAAACAAAAGAGTTTGACGGATGGCCTTTTTGCGTTTCTAAGATGTG
TATAAGAGACAGATACTCCCGCCATTCAGAGAAGAAACCAATTGTCCATATTGCATCAGACATTGCCGTC
ACTGCGTCTTTTACTGGCTCTTCTCGCTAACCAAACCGGTAACCCCGCTTATTAAAAGCATTCTGTAACA
AAGCGGGACCAAAGCCATGACAAAAACGCGTAACAAAAGTGTCTATAATCACGGCAGAAAAGTCCACATT
GATTATTTGCACGGCGTCACACTTTGCTATGCCATAGCATTTTTATCCATAAGATTAGCGGATCCTACCT
GACGCTTTTTATCGCAACTCTCTACTGTTTCTCCATACCCGACTTATAACTCTACTCTCTTAGGACTAAT
ATTTATGATAACTTCTGCTCTTCATCGTGCGGCCGACTGGGCTAAATCTGTGTTCTCTTCGGCGGCGCTG
GGTGATCCTCGCCGTACTGCCCGCTTGGTTAACGTCGCCGCCCAATTGGCAAAATATTCTGGTAAATCAA
TACCCATCTCATCAGAGGGTAGTGAAGCCGCCCAGGAAGGCGCTTACCGATTTATCCGCAATCCCAACGT
TTCTGCCGAGGCGATCAGAAAGGCTGGCGCCATGCAAACAGTCAAGTTGGCTCAGGAGTTTCCCGAACTG
CTGGCCATTGAGGACACCACCTCTTTGAGTTATCGCCACCAGGTCGCCGAAGAGCTTGGCAAGCTGGGCT
CTATTCAGGATAAATCCCGCGGATGGTGGGTTCACTCCGTTCTCTTGCTCGAGGCCACCACATTCCGCAC
CGTAGGATTACTGCATCAGGAGTGGTGGATGCGCCCGGATGACCCTGCCGATGCGGATGAAAAGGAGAGT
GGCAAATGGCTGGCAGCGGCCGCAACTAGCCGGTTACGCATGGGCAGCATGATGAGCAACGTGATTGCGG
TCTGTGACCGCGAAGCCGATATTCATGCTTATCTGCAGGACAAACTGGCGCATAACGAGCGCTTCGTGGT
GCGCTCCAAGCACCCACGCAAGGACGTAGAGTCTGGGTTGTATCTGTACGACCATCTGAAGAACCAACCG
GAGTTGGGTGGCTATCAGATCAGCATTCCGCAAAAGGGCGTGGTGGATAAACGCGGTAAACGTAAAAATC
GACCAGCCCGCAAGGCGAGCTTGAGCCTGCGCAGTGGGCGCATCACGCTAAAACAGGGGAATATCACGCT
CAACGCGGTGCTGGCCGAGGAGATTAACCCGCCCAAGGGTGAGACCCCGTTGAAATGGTTGTTGCTGACC
AGCGAACCGGTCGAGTCGCTAGCCCAAGCCTTGCGCGTCATCGACATTTATACCCATCGCTGGCGGATCG
AGGAGTTCCATAAGGCATGGAAAACCGGAGCAGGAGCCGAGAGGCAACGCATGGAGGAGCCGGATAATCT
GGAGCGGATGGTCTCGATCCTCTCGTTTGTTGCGGTCAGGCTGTTACAGCTCAGAGAAAGCTTCACGCTG
CCGCAAGCACTCAGGGCGCAAGGGCTGCTAAAGGAAGCGGAACACGTAGAAAGCCAGTCCGCAGAAACGG
TGCTGACCCCGGATGAATGTCAGCTACTGGGCTATCTGGACAAGGGAAAACGCAAGCGCAAAGAGAAAGC
AGGTAGCTTGCAGTGGGCTTACATGGCGATAGCTAGACTGGGCGGTTTTATGGACAGCAAGCGAACCGGA
ATTGCCAGCTGGGGCGCCCTCTGGGAAGGTTGGGAAGCCCTGCAAAGTAAACTGGATGGCTTTCTTGCCG
CCAAGGATCTGATGGCGCAGGGGATCAAGATCTGATCGGTCGACCTGCAGATCTGCAGGTGGCACTTTTC
GGGGAAATGTGCGCGGAACCCCTATTTGTTTATTTTTCTAAATACATTCAAATATGTATCCGCTCATAAC
TTCGTATAATGTATGCTATACGAACGGTAGCTGATGTGCTCAGTATCACCGCCAGTGGTATTTATGTCAA
CACCGCCAGAGATAATTTATCACCGCAGATGGTTATCTGTATGTTTTTTATATGAATTTATTTTTTGCAG
GGGGGCATTGTTTGGTAGGTGAGAGATCTGAATTGCTATGTTTAGTGAGTTGTATCTATTTATTTTTCAA
TAAATACAATTGGTTACCTCGAGAAGCTTGGGCCCGGTACCTCGCGAAGGCCTTGCAGGCCAACCAGATA
AGTGAAATCTAGTTCCAAACTATTTTGTCATTTTTAATTTTCGTATTAGCTTACGACGCTACACCCAGTT
CCCATCTATTTTGTCACTCTTCCCTAAATAATCCTTAAAAACTCCATTTCCACCCCTCCCAGTTCCCAAC
TATTTTGTCCGCCCACAGCGGGGCATTTTTCTTCCTGTTATGTTTGGGCGCTGCATTAATGAATCGGGGC
CATATCAATGATTTTCTGGTGCGTACCGGGTTGAGAAGCGGTGTAAGTGAACTGCAGGTGGCACTTTTCG
GGGAAATGTGCGCGGAACCCCTATTTGTTTATTTTTCTAAATACATTCAAATATGTATCCGCTCATGAGA
CAATAACCCTGATAAATGCTTCAATAATATTGAAAAAGGAAGAGTATGAGTATTCAACATTTCCGTGTCG
CCCTTATTCCCTTTTTTGCGGCATTTTGCCTTCCTGTTTTTGCTCACCCAGAAACGCTGGTGAAAGTAAA
AGATGCTGAAGATCAGTTGGGTGCACGAGTGGGTTACATCGAACTGGATCTCAACAGCGGTAAGATCCTT
GAGAGTTTTCGCCCCGAAGAACGTTTTCCAATGATGAGCACTTTTAAAGTTCTGCTATGTGGCGCGGTAT
TATCCCGTGTTGACGCCGGGCAAGAGCAACTCGGTCGCCGCATACACTATTCTCAGAATGACTTGGTTGA
GTACTCACCAGTCACAGAAAAGCATCTTACGGATGGCATGACAGTAAGAGAATTATGCAGTGCTGCCATA
ACCATGAGTGATAACACTGCGGCCAACTTACTTCTGACAACGATCGGAGGACCGAAGGAGCTAACCGCTT
TTTTGCACAACATGGGGGATCATGTAACTCGCCTTGATCGTTGGGAACCGGAGCTGAATGAAGCCATACC
AAACGACGAGCGTGACACCACGATGCCTGCAGCAATGGCAACAACGTTGCGCAAACTATTAACTGGCGAA
CTACTTACTCTAGCTTCCCGGCAACAATTAATAGACTGGATGGAGGCGGATAAAGTTGCAGGACCACTTC
TGCGCTCGGCCCTTCCGGCTGGCTGGTTTATTGCTGATAAATCTGGAGCCGGTGAGCGTGGGTCTCGCGG
TATCATTGCAGCACTGGGGCCAGATGGTAAGCCCTCCCGTATCGTAGTTATCTACACGACGGGGAGTCAG
GCAACTATGGATGAACGAAATAGACAGATCGCTGAGATAGGTGCCTCACTGATTAAGCATTGGTAATTTT
TTTAAGGCAGTTATTGGTGCCTAGAAATATTTTATCTGATTAATAAGATGATCTTCGTAGAGGATCTGAA
GATCAGCAGTTCAACCTGTTGATAGTACGTACTAAGCTCTCATGTTTCACGTACTAAGCTCTCATGTTTA
ACGTACTAAGCTCTCATGTTTAACGAACTAAACCCTCATGGCTAACGTACTAAGCTCTCATGGCTAACGT
ACTAAGCTCTCATGTTTCACGTACTAAGCTCTCATGTTTGAACAATAAAATTAATATAAATCAGCAACTT
AAATAGCCTCTAAGGTTTTAAGTTTTATAAGAAAAAAAAGAATATATAAGGCTTTTAAAGCTTTTAAGGT
TTAACGGTTGTGGACAACAAGCCAGGGATGTAACGCACTGAGAAGCCCTTAGAGCCTCTCAAAGCAATTT
TGAGTGACACAGGAACACTTAACGGCTGACATGGGAATTGTACCCCGCTTGCCCTCATCTGTTACGCCGG
CGGTAGCCGGCCAGCCTCGCAGAGCAGGATTCCCGTTGAGCACCGCCAGGTGCGAATAAGGGACAGTGAA
GAAGGAACACCCGCTCGCGGGTGGGCCTACTTCACCTATCCTGCCCGGCTGACGCCGTTGGATACACCAA
GGAAAGTCTACACGAACCCTTTGGCAAAATCCTGTATATCGTGCGAAAAAGGATGGATATACCGAAAAAA
TCGCTATAATGACCCCGAAGCAGGGTTATGCAGCGGAAAAGCGCTGCTTCCCTGCTGTTTTGTGGAATAT
CTACCGACTGGAAACAGGCAAATGCAGGAAATTACTGAACTGAGGGGACAGGCGAGAGACGATGCCAAAG
AGCTACACCGACGAGCTGGCCGAGTGGGTTGAACTAGAGGACCAGCCGCGTAACCTGGCAAAATCGGTTA
CGGTTGAGTAATAAATGGATGCCCTGCGTAAGCGGGTGTGGGCGGACAATAAAGTCTTAAACTGAACAAA
ATAGATCTAAACTATGACAATAAAGTCTTAAACTAGACAGAATAGTTGTAAACTGAAATCAGTCCAGTTA
TGCTGTGAAAAAGCATACTGGACTTTTGTTATGGCTAAAGCAAACTCTTCATTTTCTGAAGTGCAAATTG
CCCGTCGTATTAAAGAGGGGCGTGGGGTTCGAGGTCGACGGTATCGATAAGCTAGATCGAATTGGCCGCG
GCGTTGTGACAATTTACCGAACAACTCCGCGGCCGGGAAGCCGATCTCGGCTTGAACGAATTGTTAGGTG
GCGGTACTTGGGTCGATATCAAAGTGCATCACTTCTTCCCGTATGCCCAACTTTGTATAGAGAGCCACTG
CGGGATCGTCACCGTAATCTGCTTGCACGTAGATCACATAAGCACCAAGCGCGTTGGCCTCATGCTTGAG
GAGATTGATGAGCGCGGTGGCAATGCCCTGCCTCCGGTGCTCGCCGGAGACTGCGAGATCATAGATATAG
ATCTCACTACGCGGCTGCTCAAACTTGGGCAGAACGTAAGCCGCGAGAGCGCCAACAACCGCTTCTTGGT
CGAAGGCAGCAAGCGCGATGAATGTCTTACTACGGAGCAAGTTCCCGAGGTAATCGGAGTCCGGCTGATG
TTGGGAGTAGGTGGCTACGTCTCCGAACTCACGACCGAAAAGATCAAGAGCAGCCCGCATGGATTTGACT
TGGTCAGGGCCGAGCCTACATGTGCGAATGATGCCCATACTTGAGCCACCTAACTTTGTTTTAGGGCGAC
TGCCCTGCTGCGTAACATCGTTGCTGCTGCGTAACATCGTTGCTGCTCCATAACATTACCGTTCGTATAA
TGTATGCTATACGAAGTTATAAGATCCCCAATTCGATCGTCCGGGCCGCAAGCTCCTAGCGGCGGATTTG
TCCTACTCAGGAGAGCGTTCACCGACAAACAACAGATAAAACGAAAGGCCCAGTCTTTCGACTGAGCCTT
TCGTTTTATTTGATGCCTCAAGCTAGAGAGTCATTACCCCAGGCGTTTAAGGGCACCAATAACTGCCTTA
AAAAAATTACGCCCCGCCCTGCCACTCATCGCAGTCTAGCTTGGATTCTCACCAATAAAAAACGCCTGGC
GGCAACCGAGCGTTCTGAACAAATCCAGATGGAGTTCTGAGGTCATTACTGGATCTATCAACAGGAGTCC
AAGCTCAGCTAATTAAGCTAGCTTATCGATACCGTTAATTAACTGTCTCTTATACACATCTATTTCTAGA
TCGGAAGAGCGTCGTGTAGGGAAAGAGTGTAGATCTCGGT
Features (pLannotate 1.2.2; 22 found; start..end, strand, type, name):
     34..849     -  CDS            KanR: aminoglycoside phosphotransferase; aph(3')-Ia; confers resistance to kanamycin in bacteria or G418 (Geneticin®) in eukaryotes
    850..941     -  promoter       AmpR promoter: bla
    974..992     -  misc_feature   Tn5 ME: hyperactive mosaic end for Tn5 transposase recognition (Reznikoff et al., 2004)
   1012..1296    +  promoter       araBAD promoter: araBAD; promoter of the L-arabinose operon of E. coli; the araC regulatory gene is transcribed in the opposite direction (Guzman et al., 1995)
   1335..2762    +  CDS            tnpA: TN5P_ECOLX - Also known as tnp. Experimental evidence at protein level: Swiss-Prot protein existence level 1. Mediates transposition of transposon Tn5 by a 'cut and paste' mechanism. First, the monomeric transposase binds the 19 bp inverted DNA repeats flanking the transposon. Then, dimerization of the DNA- bound transposase creates a synaptic DNA complex. After nicking of the first DNA strand, excision of the transposon proceeds through a series of intermediates. The transposase then mediates the insertion of the transposon at a new site by strand transfer. The activity of the wild- type tran
   2812..2867    +  promoter       AmpR promoter (fragment): bla
   2866..2899    -  protein_bind   lox71: Left element (LE) mutant of loxP (Araki et al., 2010). Cre-mediated recombination occurs in the 8-bp core sequence (GCATACAT). Cre recombinase
   2900..2917    -  promoter       PLtetO-1 promoter (fragment): modified phage lambda PL promoter with tet operator sites (Lutz and Bujard, 1997)
   3142..3307    -  mobile_element Tn7L: mini-Tn7 element (left end of the Tn7 transposon) Tn7
   3358..3417    -  mobile_element IS1 (fragment): prokaryotic transposable element IS1
   3441..3545    +  promoter       AmpR promoter: bla
   3546..4406    +  CDS            AmpR: β-lactamase; bla; confers resistance to ampicillin, carbenicillin, and related antibiotics
   4473..4861    +  rep_origin     R6K γ ori: γ replication origin from E. coli plasmid R6K; requires the R6K initiator protein pi for replication
   4907..5016    -  oriT           oriT: incP origin of transfer
   5357..5555    -  mobile_element Tn7R (fragment): mini-Tn7 element (right end of the Tn7 transposon) Tn7
   5559..5583    -  misc_feature   MCS (fragment): pBluescript multiple cloning site
   5664..6197    -  CDS            GmR: gentamycin acetyltransferase; aacC1; confers resistance to gentamycin
   6217..6250    -  protein_bind   lox66: Right element (RE) mutant of loxP (Araki et al., 2010). Cre-mediated recombination occurs in the 8-bp core sequence (GCATACAT). Cre recombinase
   6296..6382    -  terminator     rrnB T1 terminator: Escherichia coli rrnB; transcription terminator T1 from the E. coli rrnB gene
   6446..6475    -  CDS            CmR (fragment): chloramphenicol acetyltransferase confers resistance to chloramphenicol
   6485..6579    -  terminator     lambda t0 terminator: transcription terminator from phage lambda
   6623..6641    +  misc_feature   Tn5 ME: hyperactive mosaic end for Tn5 transposase recognition (Reznikoff et al., 2004)
