[The description below was written by a language model from this plasmid's Addgene catalogue record and pLannotate feature annotations shown in this document.]
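Description:
pTn Donor is a low-copy, conjugative suicide-type bacterial plasmid that carries the components of an arabinose-inducible Tn5 mutagenesis system (InducTn-seq). It replicates from the R6K γ origin, which needs the pi initiator protein, so it is maintained only in pir-expressing E. coli hosts such as Pir1. An incP oriT allows it to be mobilised by conjugation into recipient bacteria. The backbone carries an ampicillin resistance gene (β-lactamase), and the plasmid is selected with ampicillin plus kanamycin. The catalogue lists no separate insert, since the functional cargo is the transposon machinery itself.

The feature table shows Tn7L and Tn7R ends bracketing most of the payload, with AmpR, the R6K origin and oriT lying outside them. This layout suggests that the cargo is meant to be delivered as a mini-Tn7 element into a recipient genome, although the record does not say so and no Tn7 transposase genes are annotated. Within this region, two hyperactive Tn5 mosaic ends flank a kanamycin resistance gene (aph(3')-Ia) driven by a bla promoter, with lambda t0 and rrnB T1 terminators annotated near one end. Together these form a mini-Tn5 transposon. Next to it, and outside the mosaic ends, the Tn5 transposase gene (tnpA) sits under the araBAD promoter, so adding arabinose should trigger cut-and-paste transposition of the kanamycin-marked element to new sites. No araC gene is annotated in the table. A gentamicin resistance gene is also present, along with lox66 and lox71 sites that could support Cre-mediated recombination; their exact role is not stated in the record. The associated work used inducible transposon mutagenesis to identify bacterial fitness determinants during infection in mice.
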