Addgene plasmid #236211: pTn Donor
Purpose: Arabinose-inducible Tn5 InducTn-seq plasmid
Depositing lab: Matthew Waldor. Depositing organization: Brigham and Women's Hospital. Publication: Inducible transposon mutagenesis identifies bacterial fitness determinants during infection in mice. Basta DW, Campbell IW, Sullivan EJ, Hotinger JA, Hullahalli K, Garg M, Waldor MK. Nat Microbiol. 2025 Mar 27. doi: 10.1038/s41564-025-01975-z. PubMed 40148565.
Backbone
  Vector backbone: R6K origin
  Vector type: Bacterial Expression
Growth in bacteria
  Bacterial resistance: Ampicillin and Kanamycin, 100 & 50 μg/mL
  Growth temperature: 37°C
  Growth strain: Pir1
  Copy number: Low Copy
Gene/Insert
  Gene/Insert name: None
Terms and licenses: Academic/Nonprofit Terms; Industry Terms: Not Available to Industry
Depositor comments: Please visit https://doi.org/10.1101/2024.05.21.595064 for bioRxiv preprint.
How to cite: pTn Donor was a gift from Matthew Waldor (Addgene plasmid # 236211 ; http://n2t.net/addgene:236211 ; RRID:Addgene_236211)
